Addgene plasmid #214141: delCMV-mCherry-3x-p67phox-GBD
Purpose: Rac activity sensor
Depositing lab: Leif Dehmelt. Publication: Rho GTPase activity crosstalk mediated by Arhgef11 and Arhgef12 coordinates cell protrusion-retraction cycles. Nanda S, Calderon A, Sachan A, Duong TT, Koch J, Xin X, Solouk-Stahlberg D, Wu YW, Nalbant P, Dehmelt L. Nat Commun. 2023 Dec 15;14(1):8356. doi: 10.1038/s41467-023-43875-y. PubMed 38102112.
Backbone
  Vector backbone: delCMV-mCherry
  Total vector size (bp): 6120
  Vector type: Mammalian Expression
  Selectable markers: Neomycin (select with G418)
Growth in bacteria
  Bacterial resistance: Kanamycin, 50 μg/mL
  Growth temperature: 37°C
  Growth strain: DH5alpha
  Copy number: High Copy
Gene/Insert
  Gene/Insert name: 3xp67phox-GBD (alt name: NCF2)
  Species: H. sapiens (human)
  Insert size (bp): 609
  Mutation: Only the GTPase binding domain (GBD) is included
  Entrez Gene: NCF2 (a.k.a. NCF-2, NOXA2, P67-PHOX, P67PHOX)
  Promoter: delCMV
  Tag / fusion protein: mCherry (N terminal on backbone)
  Cloning method: Gibson Cloning
  Sequencing primers: 5′ whole plasmid sequencing
Resource information
  A portion of this plasmid was derived from a plasmid made by: Prof. Reza Ahmadian, Heinrich Heine University, Düsseldorf, Germany
Terms and licenses: Academic/Nonprofit Terms; Industry Terms: Not Available to Industry
Depositor comments: the delCMV promotor was derived from Watanabe and Mitchison, 2002, Science, 295:1083
How to cite: delCMV-mCherry-3x-p67phox-GBD was a gift from Leif Dehmelt (Addgene plasmid # 214141 ; http://n2t.net/addgene:214141 ; RRID:Addgene_214141)
