[The description below was written by a language model from this plasmid's Addgene catalogue record and pLannotate feature annotations shown in this document.]
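Description:
delCMV-mCherry-3x-p67phox-GBD is a 6,120 bp mammalian expression plasmid that encodes a fluorescent sensor for Rac GTPase activity. It is built on a delCMV-mCherry backbone. It replicates in E. coli at high copy from a ColE1/pUC-type origin and also carries an f1 phage origin. A single Tn5 NeoR/KanR gene serves both hosts: the bacterial bla (AmpR) promoter drives it for kanamycin selection, and the SV40 enhancer/early promoter, paired with an HSV TK polyadenylation signal, drives it for G418 selection in mammalian cells. The short ble, bGH poly(A), RSF ori and large T antigen matches in the annotation are fragmentary hits that probably reflect backbone remnants, not functional elements.

The expression cassette is driven by delCMV, a deleted form of the CMV immediate-early promoter. This agrees with the feature table, which finds only short fragments of the CMV enhancer and minimal promoter upstream of the coding region. Truncated promoters of this type are generally used to keep expression low, although the record does not state the reason here. The open reading frame begins with mCherry, continues through a short multiple-cloning-site remnant, and then runs into three tandem copies of a 609 bp fragment of human NCF2 (p67phox). The copies are separated by short spacers and the cassette ends with an SV40 poly(A) signal. Only the GTPase-binding domain of p67phox is included. The catalogue insert size of 609 bp matches one repeat, not the whole triple array.

Sensors of this kind work by binding the active, GTP-loaded form of the GTPase, so red fluorescence accumulates where Rac is active. Repeating the domain three times presumably strengthens that recruitment. The associated study examined Rho GTPase crosstalk during cell protrusion-retraction cycles.
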