Features (pLannotate 1.2.2; 18 found; start..end, strand, type, name):
    118..546     -  rep_origin     f1 ori (sequence partly withheld): f1 bacteriophage origin of replication; arrow indicates direction of (+) strand synthesis
    573..677     +  promoter       AmpR promoter: bla
    679..1036    +  promoter       SV40 promoter: SV40 enhancer and early promoter
   1071..1865    +  CDS            NeoR/KanR: aminoglycoside phosphotransferase from Tn5; aph(3')-II (or nptII); confers resistance to neomycin, kanamycin, and G418 (Geneticin®)
   1886..2038    +  CDS            ble (fragment): BLE_KLEPN - Experimental evidence at protein level: Swiss-Prot protein existence level 1. Binding protein with a strong affinity to the bleomycin family of antibiotics. Binds to CL990; an antimitotic-antibiotic compound. From Klebsiella pneumoniae.
   2097..2144    +  polyA_signal   HSV TK poly(A) signal: herpes simplex virus thymidine kinase polyadenylation signal (Cole and Stacy, 1985)
   2235..2251    -  polyA_signal   bGH poly(A) signal (fragment): bovine growth hormone polyadenylation signal
   2473..3061    +  rep_origin     ori: high-copy-number ColE1/pMB1/pBR322/pUC origin of replication
   3120..3179    +  rep_origin     RSF ori (fragment): Plasmids containing the RSF 1030 origin of replication can be propagated in E. coli cells that contain additional plasmids with compatible origins.
   3187..3279    +  enhancer       CMV enhancer (fragment): human cytomegalovirus immediate early enhancer
   3277..3300    +  promoter       minimal CMV promoter (fragment): human cytomegalovirus (CMV) immediate early promoter
   3345..4052    +  CDS            mCherry: mCherry is a basic (constitutively fluorescent) red fluorescent protein published in 2004, derived from Discosoma sp.. It is reported to be a very rapidly-maturing monomer with low acid sensitivity.
   4053..4075    +  misc_feature   MCS (fragment): multiple cloning site
   4077..4685    +  CDS            NCF2 (fragment): NCF2_HUMAN - Also known as NOXA2, P67PHOX. Experimental evidence at protein level: Swiss-Prot protein existence level 1. NCF2, NCF1, and a membrane bound cytochrome b558 are required for activation of the latent NADPH oxidase (necessary for superoxide production). From Homo sapiens (Human).
   4710..5318    +  CDS            NCF2 (fragment): NCF2_HUMAN - Also known as NOXA2, P67PHOX. Experimental evidence at protein level: Swiss-Prot protein existence level 1. NCF2, NCF1, and a membrane bound cytochrome b558 are required for activation of the latent NADPH oxidase (necessary for superoxide production). From Homo sapiens (Human).
   5343..5951    +  CDS            NCF2 (fragment): NCF2_HUMAN - Also known as NOXA2, P67PHOX. Experimental evidence at protein level: Swiss-Prot protein existence level 1. NCF2, NCF1, and a membrane bound cytochrome b558 are required for activation of the latent NADPH oxidase (necessary for superoxide production). From Homo sapiens (Human).
   5976..6060    +  CDS            large T antigen (fragment): large T antigen from SV40 (simian virus 40)
   6083..84      +  polyA_signal   SV40 poly(A) signal (across the origin): SV40 polyadenylation signal
>Addgene plasmid #214141 | delCMV-mCherry-3x-p67phox-GBD | addgene full sequence | sequence record 429691 | Addgene NGS Result
CAATAGCATCACAAATTTCACAAATAAAGCATTTTTTTCACTGCATTCTAGTTGTGGTTTGTCCAAACTC
ATCAATGTATCTTAACGCGTAAATTGTAAGCGTTAATATTTTGTTAAAATTCGCGTTAAATTTTTGTTAA
ATCAGCTCATTTTTTAACCAATAGGCCGAAATCGGCAAAATCCCTTATAAATCAAAAGAATAGACCGAGA
TAGGGT
[37 nt withheld, positions 217-253]
AAAGAACGTGGACTCCAACGTCAAAGG
[49 nt withheld, positions 281-329]
T
[91 nt withheld, positions 331-421]
G
[124 nt withheld, positions 423-546]
CAGGTGGCACTTTTCGGGGAAATGTGCGCGGAACCCCTATTTGTTTATTTTTCTAAATACATTCAAATAT
GTATCCGCTCATGAGACAATAACCCTGATAAATGCTTCAATAATATTGAAAAAGGAAGAGTCCTGAGGCG
GAAAGAACCAGCTGTGGAATGTGTGTCAGTTAGGGTGTGGAAAGTCCCCAGGCTCCCCAGCAGGCAGAAG
TATGCAAAGCATGCATCTCAATTAGTCAGCAACCAGGTGTGGAAAGTCCCCAGGCTCCCCAGCAGGCAGA
AGTATGCAAAGCATGCATCTCAATTAGTCAGCAACCATAGTCCCGCCCCTAACTCCGCCCATCCCGCCCC
TAACTCCGCCCAGTTCCGCCCATTCTCCGCCCCATGGCTGACTAATTTTTTTTATTTATGCAGAGGCCGA
GGCCGCCTCGGCCTCTGAGCTATTCCAGAAGTAGTGAGGAGGCTTTTTTGGAGGCCTAGGCTTTTGCAAA
GATCGATCAAGAGACAGGATGAGGATCGTTTCGCATGATTGAACAAGATGGATTGCACGCAGGTTCTCCG
GCCGCTTGGGTGGAGAGGCTATTCGGCTATGACTGGGCACAACAGACAATCGGCTGCTCTGATGCCGCCG
TGTTCCGGCTGTCAGCGCAGGGGCGCCCGGTTCTTTTTGTCAAGACCGACCTGTCCGGTGCCCTGAATGA
ACTGCAAGACGAGGCAGCGCGGCTATCGTGGCTGGCCACGACGGGCGTTCCTTGCGCAGCTGTGCTCGAC
GTTGTCACTGAAGCGGGAAGGGACTGGCTGCTATTGGGCGAAGTGCCGGGGCAGGATCTCCTGTCATCTC
ACCTTGCTCCTGCCGAGAAAGTATCCATCATGGCTGATGCAATGCGGCGGCTGCATACGCTTGATCCGGC
TACCTGCCCATTCGACCACCAAGCGAAACATCGCATCGAGCGAGCACGTACTCGGATGGAAGCCGGTCTT
GTCGATCAGGATGATCTGGACGAAGAGCATCAGGGGCTCGCGCCAGCCGAACTGTTCGCCAGGCTCAAGG
CGAGCATGCCCGACGGCGAGGATCTCGTCGTGACCCATGGCGATGCCTGCTTGCCGAATATCATGGTGGA
AAATGGCCGCTTTTCTGGATTCATCGACTGTGGCCGGCTGGGTGTGGCGGACCGCTATCAGGACATAGCG
TTGGCTACCCGTGATATTGCTGAAGAGCTTGGCGGCGAATGGGCTGACCGCTTCCTCGTGCTTTACGGTA
TCGCCGCTCCCGATTCACAGCGCATCGCCTTCTATCGCCTTCTTGACGAGTTCTTCTGAGCGGGACTCTG
GGGTTCGAAATGACCGACCAAGCGACGCCCAACCTGCCATCACGAGATTTCGATTCCACCGCCGCCTTCT
ATGAAAGGTTGGGCTTCGGAATCGTTTTCCGGGACGCCGGCTGGATGATCCTCCAGCGCGGGGATCTCAT
GCTGGAGTTCTTCGCCCACCCTAGGGGGAGGCTAACTGAAACACGGAAGGAGACAATACCGGAAGGAACC
CGCGCTATGACGGCAATAAAAAGACAGAATAAAACGCACGGTGTTGGGTCGTTTGTTCATAAACGCGGGG
TTCGGTCCCAGGGCTGGCACTCTGTCGATACCCCACCGAGACCCCATTGGGGCCAATACGCCCGCGTTTC
TTCCTTTTCCCCACCCCACCCCCCAAGTTCGGGTGAAGGCCCAGGGCTCGCAGCCAACGTCGGGGCGGCA
GGCCCTGCCATAGCCTCAGGTTACTCATATATACTTTAGATTGATTTAAAACTTCATTTTTAATTTAAAA
GGATCTAGGTGAAGATCCTTTTTGATAATCTCATGACCAAAATCCCTTAACGTGAGTTTTCGTTCCACTG
AGCGTCAGACCCCGTAGAAAAGATCAAAGGATCTTCTTGAGATCCTTTTTTTCTGCGCGTAATCTGCTGC
TTGCAAACAAAAAAACCACCGCTACCAGCGGTGGTTTGTTTGCCGGATCAAGAGCTACCAACTCTTTTTC
CGAAGGTAACTGGCTTCAGCAGAGCGCAGATACCAAATACTGTTCTTCTAGTGTAGCCGTAGTTAGGCCA
CCACTTCAAGAACTCTGTAGCACCGCCTACATACCTCGCTCTGCTAATCCTGTTACCAGTGGCTGCTGCC
AGTGGCGATAAGTCGTGTCTTACCGGGTTGGACTCAAGACGATAGTTACCGGATAAGGCGCAGCGGTCGG
GCTGAACGGGGGGTTCGTGCACACAGCCCAGCTTGGAGCGAACGACCTACACCGAACTGAGATACCTACA
GCGTGAGCTATGAGAAAGCGCCACGCTTCCCGAAGGGAGAAAGGCGGACAGGTATCCGGTAAGCGGCAGG
GTCGGAACAGGAGAGCGCACGAGGGAGCTTCCAGGGGGAAACGCCTGGTATCTTTATAGTCCTGTCGGGT
TTCGCCACCTCTGACTTGAGCGTCGATTTTTGTGATGCTCGTCAGGGGGGCGGAGCCTATGGAAAAACGC
CAGCAACGCGGCCTTTTTACGGTTCCTGGCCTTTTGCTGGCCTTTTGCTGGCCTTTTGCTCACATGTTCT
TTCCTGCGTTATCCCCTGATTCTGTGGATAACCGTATTACCGCCATGCATTAGTTATTAATAGTAATCAA
TTACGGGGTCATTAGTTCATAGCCCATATATGGAGTTCCGCGTTACATAACTTACGGTAAATGGCCCGCC
TGGGAGGTCTATATAAGCAGAGCTGGTTTAGTGAACCGTCAGATCCGCTAGCGCTACCGGTCGCCACCAT
GGTGAGCAAGGGCGAGGAGGATAACATGGCCATCATCAAGGAGTTCATGCGCTTCAAGGTGCACATGGAG
GGCTCCGTGAACGGCCACGAGTTCGAGATCGAGGGCGAGGGCGAGGGCCGCCCCTACGAGGGCACCCAGA
CCGCCAAGCTGAAGGTGACCAAGGGTGGCCCCCTGCCCTTCGCCTGGGACATCCTGTCCCCTCAGTTCAT
GTACGGCTCCAAGGCCTACGTGAAGCACCCCGCCGACATCCCCGACTACTTGAAGCTGTCCTTCCCCGAG
GGCTTCAAGTGGGAGCGCGTGATGAACTTCGAGGACGGCGGCGTGGTGACCGTGACCCAGGACTCCTCCC
TGCAGGACGGCGAGTTCATCTACAAGGTGAAGCTGCGCGGCACCAACTTCCCCTCCGACGGCCCCGTAAT
GCAGAAGAAGACCATGGGCTGGGAGGCCTCCTCCGAGCGGATGTACCCCGAGGACGGCGCCCTGAAGGGC
GAGATCAAGCAGAGGCTGAAGCTGAAGGACGGCGGCCACTACGACGCTGAGGTCAAGACCACCTACAAGG
CCAAGAAGCCCGTGCAGCTGCCCGGCGCCTACAACGTCAACATCAAGTTGGACATCACCTCCCACAACGA
GGACTACACCATCGTGGAACAGTACGAACGCGCCGAGGGCCGCCACTCCACCGGCGGCATGGACGAGCTG
TACAAGTCCGGACTCAGATCTCGAGCTCACATGTCCCTGGTGGAGGCCATCAGCCTCTGGAATGAAGGGG
TGCTGGCAGCGGACAAGAAGGACTGGAAGGGAGCCCTGGATGCCTTCAGTGCCGTCCAGGACCCCCACTC
CCGGATTTGCTTCAACATTGGCTGCATGTACACTATCCTGAAGAACATGACTGAAGCAGAGAAGGCCTTT
ACCAGAAGCATTAACCGAGACAAGCACTTGGCAGTGGCTTACTTCCAACGAGGGATGCTCTACTACCAGA
CAGAGAAATATGATTTGGCTATCAAAGACCTTAAAGAAGCCTTGATTCAGCTTCGAGGGAATCAGCTGAT
AGACTATAAGATCCTGGGGCTCCAGTTCAAGCTGTTTGCCTGTGAGGTGTTATATAACATTGCTTTCATG
TATGCCAAGAAGGAGGAATGGAAAAAAGCTGAAGAACAGTTAGCATTGGCCACGAGCATGAAGTCTGAGC
CCAGACATTCCAAAATCGACAAGGCGATGGAGTGTGTCTGGAAGCAGAAGCTATATGAGCCAGTGGTGAT
CCCTGTGGGCAAGCTGTTTCGACCAAATGAGAGACAAGTGGCTCAGCTGGCCAAGAAGGATTACCTAGGC
AAGGCGACGGGTTCTGGAAGTGGATCGGTTCTCATGTCCCTGGTGGAGGCCATCAGCCTCTGGAATGAAG
GGGTGCTGGCAGCGGACAAGAAGGACTGGAAGGGAGCCCTGGATGCCTTCAGTGCCGTCCAGGACCCCCA
CTCCCGGATTTGCTTCAACATTGGCTGCATGTACACTATCCTGAAGAACATGACTGAAGCAGAGAAGGCC
TTTACCAGAAGCATTAACCGAGACAAGCACTTGGCAGTGGCTTACTTCCAACGAGGGATGCTCTACTACC
AGACAGAGAAATATGATTTGGCTATCAAAGACCTTAAAGAAGCCTTGATTCAGCTTCGAGGGAATCAGCT
GATAGACTATAAGATCCTGGGGCTCCAGTTCAAGCTGTTTGCCTGTGAGGTGTTATATAACATTGCTTTC
ATGTATGCCAAGAAGGAGGAATGGAAAAAAGCTGAAGAACAGTTAGCATTGGCCACGAGCATGAAGTCTG
AGCCCAGACATTCCAAAATCGACAAGGCGATGGAGTGTGTCTGGAAGCAGAAGCTATATGAGCCAGTGGT
GATCCCTGTGGGCAAGCTGTTTCGACCAAATGAGAGACAAGTGGCTCAGCTGGCCAAGAAGGATTACCTA
GGCAAGGCGACGGGTTCTGGAAGTGGATCGAATTCCATGTCCCTGGTGGAGGCCATCAGCCTCTGGAATG
AAGGGGTGCTGGCAGCGGACAAGAAGGACTGGAAGGGAGCCCTGGATGCCTTCAGTGCCGTCCAGGACCC
CCACTCCCGGATTTGCTTCAACATTGGCTGCATGTACACTATCCTGAAGAACATGACTGAAGCAGAGAAG
GCCTTTACCAGAAGCATTAACCGAGACAAGCACTTGGCAGTGGCTTACTTCCAACGAGGGATGCTCTACT
ACCAGACAGAGAAATATGATTTGGCTATCAAAGACCTTAAAGAAGCCTTGATTCAGCTTCGAGGGAATCA
GCTGATAGACTATAAGATCCTGGGGCTCCAGTTCAAGCTGTTTGCCTGTGAGGTGTTATATAACATTGCT
TTCATGTATGCCAAGAAGGAGGAATGGAAAAAAGCTGAAGAACAGTTAGCATTGGCCACGAGCATGAAGT
CTGAGCCCAGACATTCCAAAATCGACAAGGCGATGGAGTGTGTCTGGAAGCAGAAGCTATATGAGCCAGT
GGTGATCCCTGTGGGCAAGCTGTTTCGACCAAATGAGAGACAAGTGGCTCAGCTGGCCAAGAAGGATTAC
CTAGGCAAGGCGACGTAGGGATCCATGGATCTAGATAACTGATCATAATCAGCCATACCACATTTGTAGA
GGTTTTACTTGCTTTAAAAAACCTCCCACACCTCCCCCTGAACCTGAAACATAAAATGAATGCAATTGTT
GTTGTTAACTTGTTTATTGCAGCTTATAATGGTTACAAATAAAG
